>Addgene plasmid #55527 | mTurquoise-ATG5-C-18 | depositor partial sequence | sequence record 85935 | insert sequence
GCATGCTAGTGACGTCAGATCCGCTAGCGCTACCGGTCGCCACCATGGTGAGCAAGGGCGAGGAGCTGTT
CACCGGGGTGGTGCCCATCCTGGTCGAGCTGGACGGCGACGTAAACGGCCACAAGTTCAGCGTGTCCGGC
GAGGGCGAGGGCGATGCCACCTACGGCAAGCTGACCCTGAAGTTCATCTGCACCACCGGCAAGCTGCCCG
TGCCCTGGCCCACCCTCGTGACCACCCTGTCCTGGGGCGTGCAGTGCTTCGCCCGCTACCCCGACCACAT
GAAGCAGCACGACTTCTTCAAGTCCGCCATGCCCGAAGGCTACGTCCAGGAGCGCACCATCTTCTTCAAG
GACGACGGCAACTACAAGACCCGCGCCGAGGTGAAGTTCGAGGGCGACACCCTGGTGAACCGCATCGAGC
TGAAGGGCATCGACTTCAAGGAGGACGGCAACATCCTGGGGCACAAGCTGGAGTACAACTACATCAGCGA
CAACGTCTATATCACCGCCGACAAGCAGAAGAACGGCATCAAGGCCAACTTCAAGATCCGCCACAACATC
GAGGACGGCGGCGTGCAGCTCGCCGACCACTACCAGCAGAACACCCCCATCGGCGACGGCCCCGTGCTGC
TGCCCGACAACCACTACCTGAGCACCCAGTCCAAGCTGAGCAAAGACCCCAACGAGAAGCGCGATCACAT
GGTCCTGCTGGAGTTCGTGACCGCCGCCGGGATCACTCTCGGCATGGACGAGCTGTACAAGTCCGGACTC
AGATCTCGAGGAAGCGGCGGATCTGGGTCCGGCAGCTCCGGCAGCACAGATGACAAAGATGTGCTTCGAG
ATGTGTGGTTTGGACGAATTCCAACTTGTTTCACGCTATATCAGGATGAGATAACTGAAAGGGAAGCAGA
ACCATACTATTTGCTTTTGCCAAGAGTAAGTTATTTGACGTTGGTGACTGACAAAGTGAAAAAGCACTTT
CAGAAGGTTATGAGACAAGAAGACATTAGTGAGATATGGTTTGAATATGAAGGCACACCACTGAAATGGC
ATTATCCAATTGGTTTGCTATTTGATCTTCTTGCATCAAGTTCAGCTCTTCCTTGGAACATCACAGTACA
TTTTAAGAGTTTTCCAGAAAAAGACCTTCTGCACTGTCCATCTAAGGATGCAATTGAAGCTCATTTTATG
TCATGTATGAAAGAAGCTGATGCTTTAAAACATAAAAGTCAAGTAATCAATGAAATGCAGAAAAAAGATC
ACAAGCAACTCTGGATGGGATTGCAAAATGACAGATTTGACCAGTTTTGGGCCATCAATCGGAAACTCAT
GGAATATCCTGCAGAAGAAAATGGATTTCGTTATATCCCCTTTAGAATATATCAGACAACGACTGAAAGA
CCTTTCATTCAGAAGCTGTTTCGTCCTGTGGCTGCAGATGGACAGTTGCACACACTAGGAGATCTCCTCA
AAGAAGTTTGTCCTTCTGCTATTGATCCTGAAGATGGGGAAAAAAAGAATCAAGTGATGATTCATGGAAT
TGAGCCAATGTTGGAAACACCTCTGCAGTGGCTGAGTGAACATCTGAGCTACCCGGATAATTTTCTTCAT
ATTAGTATCATCCCACAGCCAACAGATTGAGGTACCGCGGGCCCGGGATCCACCGGATCTAGATAACTGA
TCATAATCAGCCATAC
