>Addgene plasmid #55527 | mTurquoise-ATG5-C-18 | addgene partial sequence | sequence record 141707 | mCerulean-F 5'-ctacctgagcacccagtccaag-3'
CGCGATCACATGGTCCTGCTGGAGTTCGTGACCGCCGCCGGGATCACTCTCGGCATGGACGAGCTGTACA
AGTCCGGACTCAGATCTCGAGGAAGCGGCGGATCTGGGTCCGGCAGCTCCGGCAGCACAGATGACAAAGA
TGTGCTTCGAGATGTGTGGTTTGGACGAATTCCAACTTGTTTCACGCTATATCAGGATGAGATAACTGAA
AGGGAAGCAGAACCATACTATTTGCTTTTGCCAAGAGTAAGTTATTTGACGTTGGTGACTGACAAAGTGA
AAAAGCACTTTCAGAAGGTTATGAGACAAGAAGACATTAGTGAGATATGGTTTGAATATGAAGGCACACC
ACTGAAATGGCATTATCCAATTGGTTTGCTATTTGATCTTCTTGCATCAAGTTCAGCTCTTCCTTGGAAC
ATCACAGTACATTTTAAGAGTTTTCCAGAAAAAGACCTTCTGCACTGTCCATCTAAGGATGCAATTGAAG
CTCATTTTATGTCATGTATGAAAGAAGCTGATGCTTTAAAACATAAAAGTCAAGTAATCAATGAAATGCA
GAAAAAAGATCACAAGCAACTCTGGATGGGATTGCAAAATGACAGATTTGACCAGTTTTGGGCCATCAAT
CGGAAACTCATGGAATATCCTGCAGAAGAAAATGGATTTCGTTATATCCCCTTTAGAATATATCAGACAA
CGACTGAAAGACCTTTCATTCAGAAGCTGTTTCGTCCTGTGGCTGCAGATGGACAGTTGCACACACTAGG
AGATCTCCTCAAAGAAGTTTGTCCTTCTGCTATTGATCCT
