[The description below was written by a language model from this plasmid's Addgene catalogue record.]
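Description:
mTurquoise-ATG5-C-18 is a mammalian expression plasmid built on the mTurquoise-C1 backbone (about 4.75 kb without the insert), a C1-type fluorescent protein fusion vector. It is maintained in E. coli as a high-copy plasmid under kanamycin selection, and it carries a neomycin resistance marker so that transfected mammalian cells can be selected with G418. No feature table accompanies the record, so the origins of replication and the promoter driving the resistance marker are not stated. The listed 3′ sequencing primer implies that an SV40 polyadenylation signal lies downstream of the insert.

The payload is human ATG5, corresponding to a RefSeq mRNA entry, expressed from the CMV immediate-early promoter for strong constitutive transcription in mammalian cells. The cyan fluorescent protein mTurquoise is supplied by the backbone and sits at the N terminus of ATG5, giving an mTurquoise-ATG5 fusion. The "C-18" in the name probably refers to the C-type vector layout and the length of the linker between the two proteins, but the record does not explain it, and the cloning method is listed as unknown.

The stated excitation and emission maxima are 434 nm and 474 nm. The catalogue gives the localization category as "membrane receptor". ATG5 is better known as a core autophagy protein that is conjugated to ATG12 and associates with forming autophagosomal membranes, so the fusion is best suited to live-cell fluorescence imaging of ATG5 distribution and autophagy-related structures. Its cyan emission also allows it to be combined with spectrally distinct fluorescent protein fusions.
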