Addgene plasmid #55527: mTurquoise-ATG5-C-18
Purpose: Localization: Membrane Receptor, Excitation: 434, Emission: 474
Depositing lab: Michael Davidson. Depositing organization: Florida State University, Tallahassee.
Backbone
  Vector backbone: mTurquoise-C1
  Backbone size w/o insert (bp): 4750
  Vector type: Mammalian Expression
  Selectable markers: Neomycin (select with G418)
Growth in bacteria
  Bacterial resistance: Kanamycin, 50 μg/mL
  Growth temperature: 37°C
  Growth strain: DH5alpha
  Copy number: High Copy
Gene/Insert
  Gene/Insert name: ATG5 (alt name: NM_004849.2)
  Species: H. sapiens (human)
  Entrez Gene: ATG5 (a.k.a. APG5, APG5-LIKE, APG5L, ASP, SCAR25, hAPG5)
  Promoter: CMV
  Tag / fusion protein: mTurquoise (N terminal on backbone)
  Cloning method: Unknown
  Sequencing primers: 5′ CMV-F; 3′ SV40pA-R
Terms and licenses: Academic/Nonprofit Terms; Industry Terms
Depositor comments: . Excitation = 434; Emission = 474
How to cite: mTurquoise-ATG5-C-18 was a gift from Michael Davidson (Addgene plasmid # 55527 ; http://n2t.net/addgene:55527 ; RRID:Addgene_55527)
